Addgene plasmid #23442: pDONR223-RIPK1
Depositing lab: William Hahn & David Root. Depositing organization: Dana-Farber Cancer Institute. Publication: COT drives resistance to RAF inhibition through MAP kinase pathway reactivation. Johannessen CM, Boehm JS, Kim SY, Thomas SR, Wardwell L, Johnson LA, Emery CM, Stransky N, Cogdill AP, Barretina J, Caponigro G, Hieronymus H, Murray RR, Salehi-Ashtiani K, Hill DE, Vidal M, Zhao JJ, Yang X, Alkan O, Kim S, Harris JL, Wilson CJ, Myer VE, Finan PM, Root DE, Roberts TM, Golub T, Flaherty KT, Dummer R, Weber BL, Sellers WR, Schlegel R, Wargo JA, Hahn WC, Garraway LA. Nature. 2010 Dec 16;468(7326):968-72. doi: 10.1038/nature09627 PubMed 21107320.
Backbone
  Vector backbone: pDONR223
  Backbone manufacturer: Invitrogen
  Backbone size w/o insert (bp): 5005
  Vector type: Gateway Donor vector
Growth in bacteria
  Bacterial resistance: Spectinomycin, 50 μg/mL
  Growth temperature: 37°C
  Growth strain: DH5alpha
  Copy number: High Copy
Gene/Insert
  Gene/Insert name: RIPK1 (alt name: receptor (TNFRSF)-interacting serine-threonine kinase 1)
  Species: H. sapiens (human)
  Insert size (bp): 2016
  Entrez Gene: RIPK1 (a.k.a. AIEFL, IMD57, RIP, RIP-1, RIP1)
  Cloning method: Gateway Cloning
  Sequencing primers: 5′ M13pUC-fwd; 3′ M13rev
Terms and licenses: Academic/Nonprofit Terms; Industry Terms: Not Available to Industry
Depositor comments: The ORF has no Stop codon. This design enables easy recombination into a destination vector to add an epitope tag of choice and Stop codon to the ORF. Do NOT use this plasmid directly for transfections. A set of 4 custom lentiviral vectors is available ( pLX301 (http://www.addgene.org/25895/) , pLX302 (http://www.addgene.org/25896/) , pLX303 (http://www.addgene.org/25897/) , pLX304 (http://www.addgene.org/25890/) ) to be used to express these ORFs in mammalian cells. These plasmids are not included in the kit and must be ordered separately.
How to cite: pDONR223-RIPK1 was a gift from William Hahn & David Root (Addgene plasmid # 23442 ; http://n2t.net/addgene:23442 ; RRID:Addgene_23442)
