[The description below was written by a language model from this plasmid's Addgene catalogue record.]
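Description:
pDONR223-RIPK1 is a Gateway entry clone built on the Invitrogen pDONR223 donor backbone (about 5 kb without insert) and carrying the human RIPK1 open reading frame, which encodes receptor (TNFRSF)-interacting serine-threonine kinase 1. The insert is roughly 2 kb and was introduced by Gateway recombinational cloning. The plasmid is maintained in E. coli as a high-copy vector under spectinomycin selection. No feature table accompanies the record, so the exact origin of replication and the attachment sites flanking the ORF are not itemised. As a general matter, recombining an ORF into a pDONR vector yields an entry clone in which the insert is bracketed by attL sites ready for an LR reaction. M13 forward and reverse priming sites on either side of the insert are listed for sequence verification.

The ORF is supplied without a stop codon. This "open" format allows the coding sequence to be transferred in frame into a destination vector that contributes a C-terminal epitope tag of choice and the terminating codon. The record names no promoter driving the ORF, consistent with its role as a shuttle clone, and the depositors state explicitly that it should not be transfected directly. It serves instead as a source clone for moving RIPK1 into expression vectors. The depositors point to a separately available set of four lentiviral destination vectors (pLX301 to pLX304) for expressing these ORFs in mammalian cells. The clone belongs to a kit of ORF plasmids, and the associated publication concerns resistance to RAF inhibition through MAP kinase pathway reactivation.
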