>Addgene plasmid #23442 | pDONR223-RIPK1 | depositor partial sequence | sequence record 11144 | Author sequence, M13pUC-fwd
AGATTTTATTTTGACTGATAGTGACCTGTTCGTTGCAACAAATTGATGAGCAATGCTTTTTTATAATGCC
AACTTTGTACAAAAAAGTTGGCACCATGCAACCAGACATGTCCTTGAATGTCATTAAGATGAAATCCAGT
GACTTCCTGGAGAGTGCAGAACTGGACAGCGGAGGCTTCGGGAAGGTGTCTCTGTGTTTCCACAGAACCC
AGGGACTCATGATCATGAAAACAGTGTACAAGGGGCCCAACTGCATTGAGCACAACGAGGCCCTCTTGGA
GGAGGCGAAGATGATGAACAGACTGAGACACAGCCGGGTGGTGAAGCTCCTGGGCGTCATCATAGAGGAA
GGGAAGTACTCCCTGGTGATGGAGTACATGGAGAAGGGCAACCTGATGCACGTGCTGAAAGCCGAGATGA
GTACTCCGCTTTCTGTAAAAGGAAGGATAATTTTGGAAATCATTGAAGGAATGTGCTACTTACATGGAAA
AGGCGTGATACACAAGGACCTGAAGCCTGAAAATATCCTTGTTGATAATGACTTCCACATTAAGATCGCA
GACCTCGGCCTTGCCTCCTTTAAGATGTGGAGCAAACTGAATAATGAAGAGCACAATGAGCTGAGGGAAG
TGGACGGCACCGCTAAGAAGAATGGCGGCACCCTCTACTACATGGCGCCCGAGCACCTGAATGACGTCAA
CGCAAAGCCCACAGAGAAGTCGGATGTGTACAGCTTTGCTGTAGTACTCTGGGCGATATTTGCAAATAAG
GAGCCATATGAAAATGCTATCTGTGAGCAGCAGTTGATAATGTGCATAAAATCTGGGAACAGGCCAGATG
TGATGACATCACTGAGTACTGCCCAGAGAAATTATCAGTCTCATGAAGCTCTGCTGGGAAGCGAATCCGG
AAGCTCGGCCGACATTT
