>Addgene plasmid #23442 | pDONR223-RIPK1 | addgene partial sequence | sequence record 29262 | 23442 with M13pUC-fwd
TAATGATTTTATTTTGACTGATAGTGACCTGTTCGTTGCAACAAATTGATGAGCAATGCTTTTTTATAAT
GCCAACTTTGTACAAAAAAGTTGGCACCATGCAACCAGACATGTCCTTGAATGTCATTAAGATGAAATCC
AGTGACTTCCTGGAGAGTGCAGAACTGGACAGCGGAGGCTTCGGGAAGGTGTCTCTGTGTTTCCACAGAA
CCCAGGGACTCATGATCATGAAAACAGTGTACAAGGGGCCCAACTGCATTGAGCACAACGAGGCCCTCTT
GGAGGAGGCGAAGATGATGAACAGACTGAGACACAGCCGGGTGGTGAAGCTCCTGGGCGTCATCATAGAG
GAAGGGAAGTACTCCCTGGTGATGGAGTACATGGAGAAGGGCAACCTGATGCACGTGCTGAAAGCCGAGA
TGAGTACTCCGCTTTCTGTAAAAGGAAGGATAATTTTGGAAATCATTGAAGGAATGTGCTACTTACATGG
AAAAGGCGTGATACACAAGGACCTGAAGCCTGAAAATATCCTTGTTGATAATGACTTCCACATTAAGATC
GCAGACCTCGGCCTTGCCTCCTTTAAGATGTGGAGCAAACTGAA
