>Addgene plasmid #23442 | pDONR223-RIPK1 | depositor partial sequence | sequence record 46689 | Author sequence, M13-rev
ATATTCAGCTGGGATGGCAATAATGATTTTATTTTGACTGATAGTGACCTGTTCGTTGCAACAAATTGAT
AAGCAATGCTTTCTTATAATGCCAACTTTGTACAAGAAAGTTGGCAAGTTCTGGCTGACGTAAATCAAGC
TGCTCAGAAGGTCGATCCTGGAACACTGGTGGAGCGCCTGGGCCAGCTTCCCCACCGTGGCTCCCTTTAT
GCCTTCCCTCATCACCCACTTTTGGAGCATCTGGTAAACCTTTTCTTTCAGTCCATCTCGCTCATAGTCA
TGGTCAATTTCATCAATCTGAGACTGTGTGAAGCCCAGTTTACGGGCACAGTTTTTCCAGTGCTTTCCCA
GATTTTCCCTGATTGGGTCCAGGTGTTTATCCGTCAGACTAGTGGTATTATCAAAGATAGCTTGGTACTT
AGCAGCTGGCTCTTCTTTGAAGTTCGTATTTGTGCTGTCTAGTAGTGATGAACTCGTCCCACCAATCTCC
ATATAATTGTAGGCTCCAATCTGAATGCCAGTACTATTGTATATGGTATATTTTATAGATTCATCTGTTG
GTGGCAAGGAGCTGAATGGCATGGTGGGTGTATTTCCTAGATAGTTGGTCTCAGGCACTGGGATATTATG
CAGACTAGGCATATGACTTGGAATTGGCCTGTACCAAACTCTGGGACCTGCTGTTCCTGGATCCAGTGGT
CTTGTTCCAAAGCCATGTGAGCTATATAATCCATTGTTCTGATACAGTACTTGAGGTTGGCTGGTGAGCC
CTGAGGGCTGGTGCACTGCATTACCATGACTGGCTGCACTGGAATA
